Addgene plasmid #12794: DCT.VV.Orf106
Purpose: This plasmid was designed for screening purposes and may contain discrepancies relative to the current canonical GenBank version of the gene.
Depositing lab: Jack Bennink & Jon Yewdell. Depositing organization: National Institute of Allergy and Infectious Diseases (NIAID). Publication: Identification of poxvirus CD8+ T cell determinants to enable rational design and characterization of smallpox vaccines. Tscharke DC, Karupiah G, Zhou J, Palmore T, Irvine KR, Haeryfar SM, Williams S, Sidney J, Sette A, Bennink JR, Yewdell JW. J Exp Med. 2005 January 3; 201(1): 95–104. 10.1084/jem.20041912 PubMed 15623576.
Backbone
  Vector backbone: pcDNA 3.1D V5-His-TOPO
  Backbone manufacturer: Invitrogen
  Backbone size w/o insert (bp): 5514
  Vector type: Mammalian Expression
  Selectable markers: Neomycin (select with G418)
Growth in bacteria
  Bacterial resistance: Ampicillin, 100 μg/mL
  Growth temperature: 37°C
  Growth strain: DH5alpha
  Copy number: High Copy
Gene/Insert
  Gene/Insert name: VV.Orf106 (alt names: VV_WR_199; ankyrin repeat protein)
  Species: Vaccinia Virus
  Insert size (bp): 1725
  GenBank ID: 9791153
  Cloning method: Restriction Enzyme; 5′ cloning site BamHI (not destroyed); 3′ cloning site BamHI (not destroyed)
  Sequencing primers: 5′ Universal T7
Terms and licenses: Academic/Nonprofit Terms; Industry Terms: Not Available to Industry
Depositor comments: Please see the Vaccinia kit page ( https://www.addgene.org/vvorf/ ) for more information. The kit page contains the supplemental VVOrfData spreadsheet, which includes important information about this plasmid. The plasmid and insert names provided here relate only to this library. The name of the ORF (if present) in VACV strain Copenhagen and the name of the ORF (if annotated) in VACV strain WR sequence can be found in VVOrfData spreadsheet. Please note that the amino acid sequence given for each ORF in the spreadsheet may contain some errors. Additionally, changes from the expected sequence may be present in these plasmids. Please see Addgene's quality control sequence and sequencing notes in the VVOrfData spreadsheet before ordering this plasmid.
How to cite: DCT.VV.Orf106 was a gift from Jack Bennink & Jon Yewdell (Addgene plasmid # 12794 ; http://n2t.net/addgene:12794 ; RRID:Addgene_12794)
