[The description below was written by a language model from this plasmid's Addgene catalogue record.]
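Description:
DCT.VV.Orf106 is a mammalian expression plasmid built on the commercial pcDNA 3.1D V5-His-TOPO backbone (about 5.5 kb without insert) and carrying a single vaccinia virus open reading frame. It is propagated in E. coli as a high-copy plasmid under ampicillin selection, and it carries a neomycin resistance marker so that transfected mammalian cells can be selected with G418. The record lists no feature table and does not name the promoter. Vectors of this pcDNA3.1 family generally drive the insert from a strong constitutive CMV promoter, with an upstream T7 promoter site, which fits the T7 sequencing primer listed. The backbone name indicates C-terminal V5 epitope and polyhistidine tags, but the record does not say whether the insert is in frame with them.

The insert, VV.Orf106, is about 1.7 kb and is also recorded as VV_WR_199, annotated as an ankyrin repeat protein. It is flanked by BamHI sites that remain intact on both sides. The "Orf106" designation is a numbering scheme specific to this library rather than a standard poxvirus gene name. Corresponding names in the Copenhagen and WR strains are given in a supplementary data sheet accompanying the collection.

The plasmid belongs to a kit of individually cloned vaccinia ORFs made for screening, associated with work identifying poxvirus CD8+ T cell determinants relevant to smallpox vaccine design and characterisation. Because the clones were made for screening, the depositors caution that the sequence may differ from the canonical GenBank version, so it should be checked against the available quality-control sequencing before use.
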