>Addgene plasmid #12794 | DCT.VV.Orf106 | addgene partial sequence | sequence record 19189 | 12794 with BGH-rev
GATGACCGGTACGCGTAGAATCGAGACCGAGGAGAGGGTTAGGGATAGGCTTACCTTCGAACCGCGGGCC
CTCTAGACTCGAGCGGCCGCCACTGTGCTGGATATCTGCAGAATTGTCTTGACCCTTTATTCGGATCCCC
GGGAATTGCCTATACTTTGGTAGGTGGATACGATATATTATAAAGATCGTTAATTGTCAGCATGTACAAT
ATTTCGTATATAATTTCTGAAGGTAGTAATGTTAGTAGACAATTTTTATCTGTGAAAACAGGAAATAGTT
TATCATATACCTTTGACACGTACATATCTTTATAACATACATTAAGGTATCTCTCATTCATAATATTAGA
ATATATTTTAAAGGACTTATCGTTATTATATTTTTTTAACTCGGTGAGGTATCTTCTTAACTTTTTCGAA
TTATGGCATCTTAAAACTGCATATAGTGTAGTGTCTAGAACAGTGGATAGTTTGAGCAATATTGTTTCTT
TATGACATTTAGTTATTATACCATCGTATTTATCAAACGACATGTATTTTGAAAATGCGTATCGATACGT
TTTAGAATCGCGATTCCTAACGTGTCTATTGTAAAATGTGTCATCTAAAAGTATACAGTAGGATATGAAT
TTCTCAAATGATTTTATATCGAAGATAGGTAGAGATGGAAGTTGATCCACCAACGATCTTATCACATTCT
TATCTACAATATATCTAAGTATATACAGTAAACAATTAATGGTATATGGGGAATTTTCTTTGTTATCTAT
AATGAGTTGTGTAGCGTGTTTGTTATTGTCGGTTAACGCATTTATATCTCCGTTGATACGTATAAGATAA
TCTATTACGTGTGTATTATTATATTCACATGCTACGTGTAATAATGTCTTTCCTTCATAGCGGGTATAAA
TATCTATATTTTTAAACCTATTCATCAAATAAGTTATCG
