>Addgene plasmid #12794 | DCT.VV.Orf106 | addgene partial sequence | sequence record 73440
CCGAATTCCAGCTGACCACCATGAGTCGTCGTCTGATTTATGTTTTAAATATCAACCGCGAATCAACTCA
TAAAATACAAGAGAATGAAATATATACATATTTTAGTCATTGCAATATAGACCATACTTCTACAGAACTT
GATTTTGTAGTTAAAAACTATGATCTAAACAGACGACAACCTGTAACTGGGTATACTGCACTACACTGCT
ATTTGTATAATAATTACTTTACAAACGATGTACTGAAGATATTATTAAATCATGGAGTGGATGTAACGAT
GAAAACCAGTAGCGGACGTATGCCTGTTTATATATTGCTTACTAGATGTTGCAATATTTCACATGATGTA
GTGATAGATATGATAGACAAAGATAAAAACCACTTATTACATAGAGACTATTCCAACCTATTACTAGAGT
ATATAAAATCTCGTTACATGTTATTAAAGGAAGAGGATATCGATGAGAACATAGTATCCACTTTATTAGA
TAAGGGAATCGATCCTAACTTTAAACAAGACGGATATACAGCGTTACATTATTATTATTTGTGTCTCGCA
CACGTTTATAAACCAGGTGAGTGTAGAAAACCGATAACGATAAAAAAGGCCAAGCGAATTATTTCTTTGT
TTATACAACATGGAGCTAATCTAAACGCGTTAGATAATTTGTGGTAATACACCATTCCATTTGTATCTTA
GTATTGAAATGTGTAATAATATTCATATGACTAAAATGCTGTTGACTTTTAA
